>Addgene plasmid #223439 | macroH2A2-V192F-GFP (pc5116) | addgene full sequence | sequence record 447909 | Addgene NGS Result
TTTCCATAGGCTCCGCCCCCCTGACGAGCATCACAAAAATCGACGCTCAAGTCAGAGGTGGCGAAACCCG
ACAGGACTATAAAGATACCAGGCGTTTCCCCCTGGAAGCTCCCTCGTGCGCTCTCCTGTTCCGACCCTGC
CGCTTACCGGATACCTGTCCGCCTTTCTCCCTTCGGGAAGCGTGGCGCTTTCTCATAGCTCACGCTGTAG
GTATCTCAGTTCGGTGTAGGTCGTTCGCTCCAAGCTGGGCTGTGTGCACGAACCCCCCGTTCAGCCCGAC
CGCTGCGCCTTATCCGGTAACTATCGTCTTGAGTCCAACCCGGTAAGACACGACTTATCGCCACTGGCAG
CAGCCACTGGTAACAGGATTAGCAGAGCGAGGTATGTAGGCGGTGCTACAGAGTTCTTGAAGTGGTGGCC
TAACTACGGCTACACTAGAAGAACAGTATTTGGTATCTGCGCTCTGCTGAAGCCAGTTACCTTCGGAAAA
AGAGTTGGTAGCTCTTGATCCGGCAAACAAACCACCGCTGGTAGCGGTGGTTTTTTTGTTTGCAAGCAGC
AGATTACGCGCAGAAAAAAAGGATCTCAAGAAGATCCTTTGATCTTTTCTACGGGGTCTGACGCTCAGTG
GAACGAAAACTCACGTTAAGGGATTTTGGTCATGAGATTATCAAAAAGGATCTTCACCTAGATCCTTTTA
AATTAAAAATGAAGTTTTAAATCAATCTAAAGTATATATGAGTAACCTGAGGCTATGGCAGGGCCTGCCG
CCCCGACGTTGGCTGCGAGCCCTGGGCCTTCACCCGAACTTGGGGGGTGGGGTGGGGAAAAGGAAGAAAC
GCGGGCGTATTGGCCCCAATGGGGTCTCGGTGGGGTATCGACAGAGTGCCAGCCCTGGGACCGAACCCCG
CGTTTATGAACAAACGACCCAACACCGTGCGTTTTATTCTGTCTTTTTATTGCCGTCATAGCGCGGGTTC
CTTCCGGTATTGTCTCCTTCCGTGTTTCAGTTAGCCTCCCCCTAGGGTGGGCGAAGAACTCCAGCATGAG
ATCCCCGCGCTGGAGGATCATCCAGCCGGCGTCCCGGAAAACGATTCCGAAGCCCAACCTTTCATAGAAG
GCGGCGGTGGAATCGAAATCTCGTGATGGCAGGTTGGGCGTCGCTTGGTCGGTCATTTCGAACCCCAGAG
TCCCGCTCAGAAGAACTCGTCAAGAAGGCGATAGAAGGCGATGCGCTGCGAATCGGGAGCGGCGATACCG
TAAAGCACGAGGAAGCGGTCAGCCCATTCGCCGCCAAGCTCTTCAGCAATATCACGGGTAGCCAACGCTA
TGTCCTGATAGCGGTCCGCCACACCCAGCCGGCCACAGTCGATGAATCCAGAAAAGCGGCCATTTTCCAC
CATGATATTCGGCAAGCAGGCATCGCCATGGGTCACGACGAGATCCTCGCCGTCGGGCATGCTCGCCTTG
AGCCTGGCGAACAGTTCGGCTGGCGCGAGCCCCTGATGCTCTTCGTCCAGATCATCCTGATCGACAAGAC
CGGCTTCCATCCGAGTACGTGCTCGCTCGATGCGATGTTTCGCTTGGTGGTCGAATGGGCAGGTAGCCGG
ATCAAGCGTATGCAGCCGCCGCATTGCATCAGCCATGATGGATACTTTCTCGGCAGGAGCAAGGTGAGAT
GACAGGAGATCCTGCCCCGGCACTTCGCCCAATAGCAGCCAGTCCCTTCCCGCTTCAGTGACAACGTCGA
GCACAGCTGCGCAAGGAACGCCCGTCGTGGCCAGCCACGATAGCCGCGCTGCCTCGTCTTGCAGTTCATT
CAGGGCACCGGACAGGTCGGTCTTGACAAAAAGAACCGGGCGCCCCTGCGCTGACAGCCGGAACACGGCG
GCATCAGAGCAGCCGATTGTCTGTTGTGCCCAGTCATAGCCGAATAGCCTCTCCACCCAAGCGGCCGGAG
AACCTGCGTGCAATCCATCTTGTTCAATCATGCGAAACGATCCTCATCCTGTCTCTTGATCGATCTTTGC
AAAAGCCTAGGCCTCCAAAAAAGCCTCCTCACTACTTCTGGAATAGCTCAGAGGCCGAGGCGGCCTCGGC
CTCTGCATAAATAAAAAAAATTAGTCAGCCATGGGGCGGAGAATGGGCGGAACTGGGCGGAGTTAGGGGC
GGGATGGGCGGAGTTAGGGGCGGGACTATGGTTGCTGACTAATTGAGATGCATGCTTTGCATACTTCTGC
CTGCTGGGGAGCCTGGGGACTTTCCACACCTGGTTGCTGACTAATTGAGATGCATGCTTTGCATACTTCT
GCCTGCTGGGGAGCCTGGGGACTTTCCACACCCTAACTGACACACATTCCACAGCTGGTTCTTTCCGCCT
CAGGACTCTTCCTTTTTCAATATTATTGAAGCATTTATCAGGGTTATTGTCTCATGAGCGGATACATATT
TGAATGTATTTAGAAAAATAAACAAATAGGGGTTCCGCGCACATTTCCCCGAAAAGTGCCACCTG
[124 nt withheld, positions 2516-2639]
C
[91 nt withheld, positions 2641-2731]
A
[49 nt withheld, positions 2733-2781]
CCTTTGACGTTGGAGTCCACGTTCTTT
[37 nt withheld, positions 2809-2845]
ACCCTATCTCGGTCTATTCTTTTGATTTATAAGGGATTTTGCCGATTTCGGCCTATTGGTTAAAAAATGA
GCTGATTTAACAAAAATTTAACGCGAATTTTAACAAAATATTAACGCTTACAATTTACGCCTTAAGATAC
ATTGATGAGTTTGGACAAACCACAACTAGAATGCAGTGAAAAAAATGCTTTATTTGTGAAATTTGTGATG
CTATTGCTTTATTTGTAACCATTATAAGCTGCAATAAACAAGTTAACAACAACAATTGCATTCATTTTAT
GTTTCAGGTTCAGGGGGAGGTGTGGGAGGTTTTTTAAAGCAAGTAAAACCTCTACAAATGTGGTATGGCT
GATTATGATCTAGAGTCGCGGCCGCTTTACTTGTACAGCTCGTCCATGCCGAGAGTGATCCCGGCGGCGG
TCACGAACTCCAGCAGGACCATGTGATCGCGCTTCTCGTTGGGGTCTTTGCTCAGGGCGGACTGGGTGCT
CAGGTAGTGGTTGTCGGGCAGCAGCACGGGGCCGTCGCCGATGGGGGTGTTCTGCTGGTAGTGGTCGGCG
AGCTGCACGCTGCCGTCCTCGATGTTGTGGCGGATCTTGAAGTTCACCTTGATGCCGTTCTTCTGCTTGT
CGGCCATGATATAGACGTTGTGGCTGTTGTAGTTGTACTCCAGCTTGTGCCCCAGGATGTTGCCGTCCTC
CTTGAAGTCGATGCCCTTCAGCTCGATGCGGTTCACCAGGGTGTCGCCCTCGAACTTCACCTCGGCGCGG
GTCTTGTAGTTGCCGTCGTCCTTGAAGAAGATGGTGCGCTCCTGGACGTAGCCTTCGGGCATGGCGGACT
TGAAGAAGTCGTGCTGCTTCATGTGGTCGGGGTAGCGGCTGAAGCACTGCACGCCGTAGGTCAGGGTGGT
CACGAGGGTGGGCCAGGGCACGGGCAGCTTGCCGGTGGTGCAGATGAACTTCAGGGTCAGCTTGCCGTAG
GTGGCATCGCCCTCGCCCTCGCCGGACACGCTGAACTTGTGGCCGTTTACGTCGCCGTCCAGCTCGACCA
GGATGGGCACCACCCCGGTGAACAGCTCCTCGCCCTTGCTCACCATGGTGGCGACCGGTGGATCCCGGGC
CCGCGGTACCGTCGACTGCAGCTTGGCGTCGAGCTTGGCCATCTCCTGCACGTAGATGCCGATGCTCTCG
CTGTCGAAGAGCAGGAAGTACACGTTCTTCAGCGAGGACGCGCTCGAGTCATCAAAGTGGGCTGAGATGG
CTTTGAGGGTCACCTGGGCCGCAGTCTGTTTGGGAAAGCAGTTTCTGCCGCTGGGGAAAGGCGGGAACGC
GACGGACTTTAGCTTCTTGTCCTCCGCCGCTGACAGGCAGTTTTTGATGGTCTCTTCAAGCTGTTCTTCA
CATTTGTCGGAGCCCCACTGAGGGATGTGACAGTGGATGACAAATTTGGCTGCGAGTCCACTGGATTGGC
TGACGGCGGCTTCGGCGACTTCCAAAGGGCCTTGGGATTTGCGAAGCTCCTTTACCGTTTCCAAGAACTC
TTTTCCCCCAGCCTTTTCCAAGGCTTTACCTATATCTTCTTTGAGGTCAATTTCGGCTGTGGTTGGGTGG
ACAATGCCCTCCACTCTCATGGAGCCAATATGGCTGATGTCACTCTGGGTTAAGGACAGCTTCTGTCCCA
GAAAAAGGCTCTTAGAAGACAGAATGGTGAATCCATCCCCTGGCCCATCTTCAGAGGTGGAATTTGAAGT
TCCTTCTTTATCGCTGTCCTTTGGTTTGGACTTTTTGGACGTCCGTGGTTTGGCAGCCTTGGATTTCTTC
CCCCCCTTCTTGCCTGACGTGGCCTTCCTGCCTCTTTTCTCTGGGGGTGGGGAGAGGATCGTTTCCGACT
TGCCTTTGGTCCCTCGCTTTTTGGCCAGCAGTTCGGGGTGAATTCTGGGCAGGACGCCTCCACTGGCGAT
GGTCACTCCTTTTAGCAGCTGGTTGAGCTCCTCGTCATTGGCAACTGCCAGCAAGATGTGTCTCGGGGCT
ATCCGGGCCTTCTTGTTGTCCCTCGCGGCATTGCCGGCCAATTCTAGAATTTCCGCTGCCAGGTACTCAA
TGACTGCCGCCATGTAGACAGGGGCGCCCACGCTGATCCGGTACTTGAACGTCCCTTTCTTCAGATAACG
CATCAGCCTCCCCACTGGAAAGATGACACCTGCCCTAGCTGAACGGGACAGCTTGGACATTTTCTTCTTC
CCACTCCGGCCCGACATAAGCTTGAGCTCGAGATCTGAGTCCGGTAGCGCTAGCGGATCTGACGGTTCAC
TAAACCAGCTCTGCTTATATAGACCTCCCACCGTACACGCCTACCGCCCATTTGCGTCAATGGGGCGGAG
TTGTTACGACATTTTGGAAAGTCCCGTTGATTTTGGTGCCAAAACAAACTCCCATTGACGTCAATGGGGT
GGAGACTTGGAAATCCCCGTGAGTCAAACCGCTATCCACGCCCATTGATGTACTGCCAAAACCGCATCAC
CATGGTAATAGCGATGACTAATACGTAGATGTACTGCCAAGTAGGAAAGTCCCATAAGGTCATGTACTGG
GCATAATGCCAGGCGGGCCATTTACCGTCATTGACGTCAATAGGGGGCGTACTTGGCATATGATACACTT
GATGTACTGCCAAGTGGGCAGTTTACCGTAAATACTCCACCCATTGACGTCAATGGAAAGTCCCTATTGG
CGTTACTATGGGAACATACGTCATTATTGACGTCAATGGGCGGGGGTCGTTGGGCGGTCAGCCAGGCGGG
CCATTTACCGTAAGTTATGTAACGCGGAACTCCATATATGGGCTATGAACTAATGACCCCGTAATTGATT
ACTATTAATAACTAATGCATGGCGGTAATACGGTTATCCACAGAATCAGGGGATAACGCAGGAAAGAACA
TGTGAGCAAAAGGCCAGCAAAAGGCCAGGAACCGTAAAAAGGCCGCGTTGCTGGCGTT
Features (pLannotate 1.2.2; 17 found; start..end, strand, type, name):
      1..589     -  rep_origin     ori: high-copy-number ColE1/pMB1/pBR322/pUC origin of replication
    811..827     +  polyA_signal   bGH poly(A) signal (fragment): bovine growth hormone polyadenylation signal
    918..965     -  polyA_signal   HSV TK poly(A) signal: herpes simplex virus thymidine kinase polyadenylation signal (Cole and Stacy, 1985)
   1024..1176    -  CDS            ble (fragment): BLE_KLEPN - Experimental evidence at protein level: Swiss-Prot protein existence level 1. Binding protein with a strong affinity to the bleomycin family of antibiotics. Binds to CL990; an antimitotic-antibiotic compound. From Klebsiella pneumoniae.
   1197..1991    -  CDS            NeoR/KanR: aminoglycoside phosphotransferase from Tn5; aph(3')-II (or nptII); confers resistance to neomycin, kanamycin, and G418 (Geneticin®)
   2026..2383    -  promoter       SV40 promoter: SV40 enhancer and early promoter
   2385..2489    -  promoter       AmpR promoter: bla
   2516..2944    +  rep_origin     f1 ori (sequence partly withheld): f1 bacteriophage origin of replication; arrow indicates direction of (+) strand synthesis
   2978..3099    -  polyA_signal   SV40 poly(A) signal: SV40 polyadenylation signal
   3122..3205    -  CDS            large T antigen (fragment): large T antigen from SV40 (simian virus 40)
   3222..3941    -  CDS            EGFP: the original enhanced GFP (Yang et al., 1996) mammalian codon-optimized
   3955..3986    -  misc_feature   MCS (fragment): multiple cloning site
   3987..5102    -  CDS            MACROH2A2: H2AW_HUMAN - Also known as H2AFY2 From Homo sapiens (Human).
   5103..5139    -  misc_feature   MCS (fragment): multiple cloning site
   5162..5365    -  promoter       CMV promoter: human cytomegalovirus (CMV) immediate early promoter
   5366..5669    -  enhancer       CMV enhancer: human cytomegalovirus immediate early enhancer
   5737..5796    -  rep_origin     RSF ori (fragment): Plasmids containing the RSF 1030 origin of replication can be propagated in E. coli cells that contain additional plasmids with compatible origins.
