[The description below was written by a language model from this plasmid's Addgene catalogue record and pLannotate feature annotations shown in this document.]
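Description:
macroH2A2-V192F-GFP (pc5116) is a 5,843 bp mammalian expression plasmid encoding the human histone variant macroH2A2 (MACROH2A2, also known as H2AFY2) with a valine-to-phenylalanine substitution at residue 192, fused at its C terminus to EGFP. It was derived from the corresponding wild-type macroH2A2-GFP plasmid by ligation-independent cloning. The insert name field reads "F192V", but the plasmid name, purpose and mutation fields all specify V192F. The 1,116 bp macroH2A2 coding sequence sits between remnants of a multiple cloning site, directly upstream of and on the same strand as EGFP. The fusion is driven by the human cytomegalovirus immediate-early enhancer and promoter and terminated by an SV40 polyadenylation signal.

The backbone layout is typical of an EGFP-N-type fusion vector. A high-copy ColE1/pUC-type origin supports replication in E. coli, and an f1 origin is also present. A single Tn5 aminoglycoside phosphotransferase gene (NeoR/KanR) serves both hosts. It is preceded by a bacterial bla-type promoter, giving kanamycin resistance in bacteria, and by the SV40 enhancer/early promoter, allowing G418 selection of transfected mammalian cells. An HSV TK polyadenylation signal follows it. Short fragments annotated as ble, bGH poly(A), large T antigen and RSF ori appear to be partial sequence matches rather than functional elements.

The construct allows the mutant macroH2A2 to be expressed and followed by fluorescence in mammalian cells, presumably for comparison with the wild-type fusion. The associated study concerns macroH2A histone variants and replication origin firing on the inactive X chromosome. The record does not state the functional consequence of the V192F change.
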