Addgene plasmid #223439: macroH2A2-V192F-GFP (pc5116)
Purpose: Mutation of valine 192 to phenylalanine (V192F) in macroH2A2.
Depositing lab: Cristina Cardoso. Depositing organization: Technische Universitaet Darmstadt. Publication: Histone variant macroH2A1 regulates synchronous firing of replication origins in the inactive X chromosome. Arroyo M, Casas-Delucchi CS, Pabba MK, Prorok P, Pradhan SK, Rausch C, Lehmkuhl A, Maiser A, Buschbeck M, Pasque V, Bernstein E, Luck K, Cardoso MC. Nucleic Acids Res. 2024 Aug 27:gkae734. doi: 10.1093/nar/gkae734. PubMed 39189450.
Backbone
  Vector backbone: macroH2A2-GFP(pc 2188)
  Backbone manufacturer: Addgene #223709
  Backbone size w/o insert (bp): 4733
  Total vector size (bp): 5843
  Vector type: Mammalian Expression
  Selectable markers: Neomycin (select with G418)
Growth in bacteria
  Bacterial resistance: Kanamycin, 50 μg/mL
  Growth temperature: 37°C
  Growth strain: DH5alpha
  Copy number: Unknown
Gene/Insert
  Gene/Insert name: macroH2A2-F192V
  Species: H. sapiens (human)
  Insert size (bp): 1116
  Mutation: Mutation of valine 192 to phenylalanine (V192F)
  Entrez Gene: MACROH2A2 (a.k.a. H2AFY2); H2AFY2 (a.k.a. MACROH2A2)
  Promoter: CMV
  Tag / fusion protein: GFP (C terminal on backbone)
  Cloning method: Ligation Independent Cloning
  Sequencing primers: 5′ CGCAAATGGGCGGTAGGCGTG; 3′ GGTGCAGATGAACTTCAG
Resource information
  A portion of this plasmid was derived from a plasmid made by: Provided by Emily Bernstein Department of Oncological Sciences & Dermatology, Mount Sinai School of Medicine, One Gustave L. Levy Place, Box 1130, New York, NY 10029
Terms and licenses: Academic/Nonprofit Terms; Industry Terms: Not Available to Industry
How to cite: macroH2A2-V192F-GFP (pc5116) was a gift from Cristina Cardoso (Addgene plasmid # 223439 ; http://n2t.net/addgene:223439 ; RRID:Addgene_223439)
